>Addgene plasmid #184605 | pCIS.MTRIA-LTB | addgene full sequence | sequence record 364904 | Addgene NGS Result
CTG
[124 nt withheld, positions 4-127]
C
[91 nt withheld, positions 129-219]
A
[49 nt withheld, positions 221-269]
CCTTTGACGTTGGAGTCCACGTTCTTT
[37 nt withheld, positions 297-333]
ACCCTATCTCGGTCTATTCTTTTGATTTATAAGGGATTTTGCCGATTTCGGCCTATTGGTTAAAAAATGA
GCTGATTTAACAAAAATTTAACGCGAATTTTAACAAAATATTAACGCTTACAATTTCCATTCGCCATTCA
GGCTGCGCAACTGTTGGGAAGGGCGATCGGTGCGGGCCTCTTCGCTATTACGCCAGCTGGCGAAAGGGGG
ATGTGCTGCAAGGCGATTAAGTTGGGTAACGCCAGGGTTTTCCCAGTCACGACGTTGTAAAACGACGGCC
AGTGAATTGTAATACGACTCACTATAGGGCGAATTGGGTACCTAGTAATCAATTACGGGGTCATTAGTTC
ATAGCCCATATATGGAGTTCCGCGTTACATAACTTACGGTAAATGGCCCGCCTGGCTGACCGCCCAACGA
CCCCCGCCCATTGACGTCAATAATGACGTATGTTCCCATAGTAACGCCAATAGGGACTTTCCATTGACGT
CAATGGGTGGAGTATTTACGGTAAACTGCCCACTTGGCAGTACATCAAGTGTATCATATGCCAAGTACGC
CCCCTATTGACGTCAATGACGGTAAATGGCCCGCCTGGCATTATGCCCAGTACATGACCTTATGGGACTT
TCCTACTTGGCAGTACATCTACGTATTAGTCATCGCTATTACCATGGTCGAGGTGAGCCCCACGTTCTGC
TTCACTCTCCCCATCTCCCCCCCCTCCCCACCCCCAATTTTGTATTTATTTATTTTTTAATTATTTTGTG
CAGCGATGGGGGCGGGGGGGGGGGGGGSGCGCGCCAGGCGGGGCGGGGCGGGGCGAGGGGCGGGGCGGGG
CGAGGCGGAGAGGTGCGGCGGCAGCCAATCAGAGCGGCGCGCTCCGAAAGTTTCCTTTTATGGCGAGGCG
GCGGCGGCGGCGGCCCTATAAAAAGCGAAGCGCGCGGCGGGCGGGAGTCGCTGCGCGCTGCCTTCGCCCC
GTGCCCCGCTCCGCCGCCGCCTCGCGCCGCCCGCCCCGGCTCTGACTGACCGCGTTACTCCCACAGGTGA
GCGGGCGGGACGGCCCTTCTCCTCCGGGCTGTAATTAGCGCTTGGTTTAATGACGGCTTGTTTCTTTTCT
GTGGCTGCGTGAAAGCCTTGAGGGGCTCCGGGAGGGCCCTTTGTGCGGGGGGAGCGGCTCGGGGGGTGCG
TGCGTGTGTGTGTGCGTGGGGAGCGCCGCGTGCGGCTCCGCGCTGCCCGGCGGCTGTGAGCGCTGCGGGC
GCGGCGCGGGGCTTTGTGCGCTCCGCAGTGTGCGCGAGGGGAGCGCGGCCGGGGGCGGTGCCCCGCGGTG
CGGGGGGGGCTGCGAGGGGAACAAAGGCTGCGTGCGGGGTGTGTGCGTGGGGGGGTGAGCAGGGGGTGTG
GGCGCGTCGGTCGGGCTGCAACCCCCCCTGCACCCCCCTCCCCGAGTTGCTGAGCACGGCCCGGCTTCGG
GTGCGGGGCTCCGTACGGGGCGTGGCGCGGGGCTCGCCGTGCCGGGCGGGGGGTGGCGGCAGGTGGGGGT
GCCGGGCGGGGCGGGGCCGCCTCGGGCCGGGGAGGGCTCGGGGGAGGGGCGCGGCGGCCCCCGGAGCGCC
GGCGGCTGTCGAGGCGCGGCGAGCCGCAGCCATTGCCTTTTATGGTAATCGTGCGAGAGGGCGCAGGGAC
TTCCTTTGTCCCAAATCTGTGCGGAGCCGAAATCTGGGAGGCGCCGCCGCACCCCCTCTAGCGGGCGCGG
GGCGAAGCGGTGCGGCGCCGGCAGGAAGGAAATGGGCGGGGAGGGCCTTCGTGCGTCGCCGCGCCGCCGT
CCCCTTCTCCCTCTCCAGCCTCGGGGCTGTCCGCGGGGGGACGGCTGCCTTCGGGGGGGACGGGGCAGGG
CGGGGTTCGGCTTCTGGCGTGTGACCGGCGGCTCTAGAGCCTCTGCTAACCATGTTCATGCCTTCTTCTT
TTTCCTACAGCTCCTGGGCAACGTGCTGGTTATTGTGCTGTCTCATCATTTTGGCAAAGGATTCCTCGAG
GTCGACGGTATCGATAAGCTTGATATCGAATTCACCATGGCATCCACCGGAAACATCAGCGTTTCTTTGC
AGCCGCCCTCCAGATCCATGAGCACCTCTGCCCTGGTCGGGGTCGCCATCCTGTCTCTGGCATTTCTGCT
GGGCTTTCCTGGGAACTTGTTTGTGGTTTGGTCGGTGCTCTGCCGGGTGAAGAAGCGCTCGGTGACGTGT
CTGTTGGTGCTGAACCTGGCGATGGCAGACGCCTTCGTCCTGCTGAGCGCCCCTCTTTTCCTCAGATACC
TGGCTGGAGGAAGGGGCTGGGAGTTTGGCACCGTGGCGTGCAAGCTGGTGCATTACCTGTCAAGTGTGAA
CATGTACGTGTCCATTTACCTGATCTGTCTGATGAGCATGGACCGCTGGCTGGCTGTCTCGAGGCCTTTC
ATGTCTCATAGAATGAGGACCAAGCGCTCGCTCCTGGTTCTCCTGCTGGGAGTTTGGGTGTTAGCGTTCC
TGCTGTCACTGCCGATGCCCTTTTACCGCAGTAATGTGAAGAAACCGATGGGGAACGGCACCATTCTGTA
CTATTGCATACCCTATCACTGGAGGAGTGTCCCTCACCAGGTTTTCCAGTACCTGTTTGAGACCATCATG
GGCTGCATTGTGCCCTTTTCGCTCATCAGTAGCTGTTACTCGTCGGTCTGCTACAAAATATGGCGAAATT
TCAAAGGGAAATTAAACGTCTATATCAAGGCCGACAAGCAGAAGAACGGCATCAAGGCGAACTTCCACAT
CCGCCACAACATCGAGGACGGCGGCGTGCAGCTCGCCTACCACTACCAGCAGAACACCCCCATCGGCGAC
GGCCCCGTGCTGCTGCCCGACAACCACTACCTGAGCGTGCAGACCAAACTTTCGAAAGACCCCAACGAGA
AGCGCGATCACATGGTCCTGCTGGAGTTCGTGACCGCCGCCGGGATCACTCTCGGCATGGACGAGCTGTA
CAAGGGCGGTACCGGAGGGATGATGGTGAGAAAGGGCGAGGAGCTGTTCACCGGGGTGGTGCCCATCCTG
GTCGAGCTGGACGGCGACGTAAACGGCCACAAGTTCAGCGTGTCCGGCGAGGGTGAGGGCGATGCCACCT
ACGGCAAGCTGACCCTGAAGTTCATCTGCACCACCGGCAAGCTGCCCGTGCCCTGGCCCACCCTCGTGAC
CACCCTGACCTACGGCGTGCAGTGCTTCAGCCGCTACCCCGACCACATGAAGCAGCACGACTTCTTCAAG
TCCGCCATGCCCGAAGGCTACATCCAGGAGCGCACCATCTTCTTCAAGGACGACGGCCACTACAAGACCC
GCGCCGAGGTGAAGTTCGAGGGCGACACCCTGGTGAACCGCATCGAGCTGAAGGGCATCGACTTCAAGGA
GGACGGCAACATCCTGGGGCACAAGCTGGAGTACAACTCAGTAATCTCCAAGGCAAAGATACGCACAGTG
AAAATGATCTTGCTCATCCTCTCAGCTTTTGTTGTTTTCTGGCTGCCTTATCACATCATCAACATCATTG
AGGTGGCCGGCCTCCTGCAGAACAGTGAGTCAGTGATCAAAGCTGCTAAGACAGCACGGCCCAATGTTAT
AGCCTTCGCATACTTCAGCAGTGCCATCAACCCCATCCTTTACGTCTTCGCTGGGAGCTCCCACATTCGC
CTGGCTGGGTTTAGTTTCATGGGCAAACTTTTCGAAGCAACCAACTCTGAGAGCAGAAGCACGTCCATCT
TCAGCCGTGGTCGCAACAGCTCCTCTCCAGATGAGATGTCTGTCCTGCACTCGGTGTCGGTTAAACTTGG
GAAGCCTTTTAAGAGCAAGAGCAAGGGGAGGAGTAGCAGTGTGGCGGGCAAAGAGGACAACGAGCCGGAG
CTGAAGACGCTGGCCACTGTTGAACAGTGTGAATAAGGATCCACTAGTTCTAGAGCGGCCGCTTCACTCC
TCAGGTGCAGGCTGCCTATCAGAAGGTGGTGGCTGGTGTGGCCAATGCCCTGGCTCACAAATACCACTGA
GATCTTTTTCCCTCTGCCAAAAATTATGGGGACATCATGAAGCCCCTTGAGCATCTGACTTCTGGCTAAT
AAAGGAAATTTATTTTCATTGCAATAGTGTGTTGGAATTTTTTGTGTCTCTCACTCGGAAGGACATATGG
GAGGGCAAATCATTTAAAACATCAGAATGAGTATTTGGTTTAGAGTTTGGCAACATATGCCCATATGCTG
GCTGCCATGAACAAAGGTTGGCTATAAAGAGGTCATCAGTATATGAAACAGCCCCCTGCTGTCCATTCCT
TATTCCATAGAAAAGCCTTGACTTGAGGTTAGATTTTTTTTATATTTTGTTTTGTGTTATTTTTTTCTTT
AACATCCCTAAAATTTTCCTTACATGTTTTACTAGCCAGATTTTTCCTCCTCTCCTGACTACTCCCAGTC
ATAGCTGTCCCTCTTCTCTTATGAAGATCCCTCGACCTGGAGCTCCAGCTTTTGTTCCCTTTAGTGAGGG
TTAATTTCGAGCTTGGCGTAATCATGGTCATAGCTGTTTCCTGTGTGAAATTGTTATCCGCTCACAATTC
CACACAACATACGAGCCGGAAGCATAAAGTGTAAAGCCTGGGGTGCCTAATGAGTGAGCTAACTCACATT
AATTGCGTTGCGCTCACTGCCCGCTTTCCAGTCGGGAAACCTGTCGTGCCAGCTGCATTAATGAATCGGC
CAACGCGCGGGGAGAGGCGGTTTGCGTATTGGGCGCTCTTCCGCTTCCTCGCTCACTGACTCGCTGCGCT
CGGTCGTTCGGCTGCGGCGAGCGGTATCAGCTCACTCAAAGGCGGTAATACGGTTATCCACAGAATCAGG
GGATAACGCAGGAAAGAACATGTGAGCAAAAGGCCAGCAAAAGGCCAGGAACCGTAAAAAGGCCGCGTTG
CTGGCGTTTTTCCATAGGCTCCGCCCCCCTGACGAGCATCACAAAAATCGACGCTCAAGTCAGAGGTGGC
GAAACCCGACAGGACTATAAAGATACCAGGCGTTTCCCCCTGGAAGCTCCCTCGTGCGCTCTCCTGTTCC
GACCCTGCCGCTTACCGGATACCTGTCCGCCTTTCTCCCTTCGGGAAGCGTGGCGCTTTCTCATAGCTCA
CGCTGTAGGTATCTCAGTTCGGTGTAGGTCGTTCGCTCCAAGCTGGGCTGTGTGCACGAACCCCCCGTTC
AGCCCGACCGCTGCGCCTTATCCGGTAACTATCGTCTTGAGTCCAACCCGGTAAGACACGACTTATCGCC
ACTGGCAGCAGCCACTGGTAACAGGATTAGCAGAGCGAGGTATGTAGGCGGTGCTACAGAGTTCTTGAAG
TGGTGGCCTAACTACGGCTACACTAGAAGAACAGTATTTGGTATCTGCGCTCTGCTGAAGCCAGTTACCT
TCGGAAAAAGAGTTGGTAGCTCTTGATCCGGCAAACAAACCACCGCTGGTAGCGGTGGTTTTTTTGTTTG
CAAGCAGCAGATTACGCGCAGAAAAAAAGGATCTCAAGAAGATCCTTTGATCTTTTCTACGGGGTCTGAC
GCTCAGTGGAACGAAAACTCACGTTAAGGGATTTTGGTCATGAGATTATCAAAAAGGATCTTCACCTAGA
TCCTTTTAAATTAAAAATGAAGTTTTAAATCAATCTAAAGTATATATGAGTAAACTTGGTCTGACAGTTA
CCAATGCTTAATCAGTGAGGCACCTATCTCAGCGATCTGTCTATTTCGTTCATCCATAGTTGCCTGACTC
CCCGTCGTGTAGATAACTACGATACGGGAGGGCTTACCATCTGGCCCCAGTGCTGCAATGATACCGCGAG
ACCCACGCTCACCGGCTCCAGATTTATCAGCAATAAACCAGCCAGCCGGAAGGGCCGAGCGCAGAAGTGG
TCCTGCAACTTTATCCGCCTCCATCCAGTCTATTAATTGTTGCCGGGAAGCTAGAGTAAGTAGTTCGCCA
GTTAATAGTTTGCGCAACGTTGTTGCCATTGCTACAGGCATCGTGGTGTCACGCTCGTCGTTTGGTATGG
CTTCATTCAGCTCCGGTTCCCAACGATCAAGGCGAGTTACATGATCCCCCATGTTGTGCAAAAAAGCGGT
TAGCTCCTTCGGTCCTCCGATCGTTGTCAGAAGTAAGTTGGCCGCAGTGTTATCACTCATGGTTATGGCA
GCACTGCATAATTCTCTTACTGTCATGCCATCCGTAAGATGCTTTTCTGTGACTGGTGAGTACTCAACCA
AGTCATTCTGAGAATAGTGTATGCGGCGACCGAGTTGCTCTTGCCCGGCGTCAATACGGGATAATACCGC
GCCACATAGCAGAACTTTAAAAGTGCTCATCATTGGAAAACGTTCTTCGGGGCGAAAACTCTCAAGGATC
TTACCGCTGTTGAGATCCAGTTCGATGTAACCCACTCGTGCACCCAACTGATCTTCAGCATCTTTTACTT
TCACCAGCGTTTCTGGGTGAGCAAAAACAGGAAGGCAAAATGCCGCAAAAAAGGGAATAAGGGCGACACG
GAAATGTTGAATACTCATACTCTTCCTTTTTCAATATTATTGAAGCATTTATCAGGGTTATTGTCTCATG
AGCGGATACATATTTGAATGTATTTAGAAAAATAAACAAATAGGGGTTCCGCGCACATTTCCCCGAAAAG
TGCCAC
Features (pLannotate 1.2.2; 19 found; start..end, strand, type, name):
      4..432     +  rep_origin     f1 ori (sequence partly withheld): f1 bacteriophage origin of replication; arrow indicates direction of (+) strand synthesis
    463..620     -  CDS            lacZα (fragment): LacZα fragment of β-galactosidase; lacZ fragment
    623..641     +  promoter       T7 promoter: promoter for bacteriophage T7 RNA polymerase
    706..1009    +  enhancer       CMV enhancer: human cytomegalovirus immediate early enhancer
   1011..1286    +  promoter       chicken β-actin promoter: No description available
   1287..2303    +  intron         chimeric intron: chimera between introns from chicken β-actin and rabbit β-globin
   2357..2396    -  misc_feature   MCS (fragment): pBluescript multiple cloning site
   3078..3800    +  CDS            cEGFP: cEGFP is a basic (constitutively fluorescent) green fluorescent protein published in 2008, derived from Aequorea victoria.
   4290..4315    -  misc_feature   MCS (fragment): pBluescript multiple cloning site
   4316..4390    +  CDS            HBB (fragment): HBB_PONPY - Experimental evidence at transcript level: Swiss-Prot protein existence level 2. Involved in oxygen transport from the lung to the various peripheral tissues. From Pongo pygmaeus (Bornean orangutan).
   4461..4516    +  polyA_signal   β-globin poly(A) signal: rabbit β-globin polyadenylation signal (Gil and Proudfoot, 1987)
   4871..4889    -  promoter       T3 promoter: promoter for bacteriophage T3 RNA polymerase
   4934..4950    -  protein_bind   lac operator: The lac repressor binds to the lac operator to inhibit transcription in E. coli. This inhibition can be relieved by adding lactose or isopropyl-β-D-thiogalactopyranoside (IPTG). lac repressor encoded by lacI
   4958..4988    -  promoter       lac promoter: promoter for the E. coli lac operon
   5003..5024    -  protein_bind   CAP binding site: CAP binding activates transcription in the presence of cAMP. E. coli catabolite activator protein
   5037..5129    -  CDS            lacI (fragment): lac repressor; lacI; The lac repressor binds to the lac operator to inhibit transcription in E. coli. This inhibition can be relieved by adding lactose or isopropyl-β-D-thiogalactopyranoside (IPTG).
   5312..5900    -  rep_origin     ori: high-copy-number ColE1/pMB1/pBR322/pUC origin of replication
   6071..6931    -  CDS            AmpR: β-lactamase; bla; confers resistance to ampicillin, carbenicillin, and related antibiotics
   6932..7036    -  promoter       AmpR promoter: bla
