[The description below was written by a language model from this plasmid's Addgene catalogue record and pLannotate feature annotations shown in this document.]
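Description:
pCIS.MTRIA-LTB is a mammalian expression plasmid of about 7.1 kb, built on the pCIS backbone, that encodes a synthetic, genetically encoded fluorescent sensor for leukotriene B4. The annotated remnants of a pBluescript multiple cloning site, lacZα fragment, lac promoter/operator and flanking T7 and T3 promoters suggest that the backbone derives from a pBluescript-type phagemid. It is propagated in E. coli as a high-copy plasmid through a ColE1/pUC-type origin and selected with ampicillin via the β-lactamase gene and its native promoter. An f1 origin is also present, which in principle allows single-stranded DNA production.

The expression cassette is driven by the CAG promoter, which appears in the feature table as its three parts: the CMV immediate-early enhancer, the chicken β-actin promoter and a chimeric chicken β-actin/rabbit β-globin intron. Together these give strong, broadly active transcription in mammalian cells. The 1,890 bp MTRIA-LTB insert was cloned between EcoRI and BamHI sites and is followed by a β-globin-derived fragment and the rabbit β-globin polyadenylation signal. Within the insert, the only annotated element is a GFP-derived coding segment (labelled cEGFP) located in the middle of the open reading frame, consistent with a fluorescent reporter module embedded in a ligand-binding scaffold. The surrounding sensor sequences are not annotated, and the record does not state which receptor or binding domain confers leukotriene B4 recognition. The plasmid was deposited alongside work on a fluorescent sensor for extracellular oxytocin, and its stated use is expression of the leukotriene B4 sensor in mammalian cells for fluorescence-based detection of that ligand.
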