Addgene plasmid #184605: pCIS.MTRIA-LTB
Purpose: For expression of a fluorescent sensor for leukotriene B4 in mammalian cells
Depositing lab: Hiroshi Hibino & Daisuke Ino. Depositing organization: The University of Osaka. Publication: A fluorescent sensor for real-time measurement of extracellular oxytocin dynamics in the brain. Ino D, Tanaka Y, Hibino H, Nishiyama M. Nat Methods. 2022 Sep 22. pii: 10.1038/s41592-022-01597-x. doi: 10.1038/s41592-022-01597-x. PubMed 36138174.
Backbone
  Vector backbone: pCIS
  Vector type: Mammalian Expression
Growth in bacteria
  Bacterial resistance: Ampicillin, 100 μg/mL
  Growth temperature: 37°C
  Growth strain: DH5alpha
  Copy number: High Copy
Gene/Insert
  Gene/Insert name: MTRIA-LTB (alt name: LTB biosensor)
  Species: Synthetic
  Insert size (bp): 1890
  Promoter: CAG promoter
  Cloning method: Restriction Enzyme; 5′ cloning site EcoRI (unknown if destroyed); 3′ cloning site BamHI (unknown if destroyed)
Terms and licenses: Academic/Nonprofit Terms; Industry Terms: Not Available to Industry
Depositor comments: Please visit https://doi.org/10.1101/2021.07.30.454450 for bioRxiv preprint.
How to cite: pCIS.MTRIA-LTB was a gift from Hiroshi Hibino & Daisuke Ino (Addgene plasmid # 184605 ; http://n2t.net/addgene:184605 ; RRID:Addgene_184605)
